>Addgene plasmid #167892 | NAX_CAGGS_CAS9_VPR_iRFP713 | addgene full sequence | sequence record 354105 | Addgene Partial NGS Result
GGGCGGGGCGAGGCGGAGAGGTGCGGCGGCAGCCAATCAGAGCGGCGCGCTCCGAAAGTTTCCTTTTATG
GCGAGGCGGCGGCGGCGGCGGCCCTATAAAAAGCGAAGCGCGCGGCGGGCGGGAGTCGCTGCGCGCTGCC
TTCGCCCCGTGCCCCGCTCCGCCGCCGCCTCGCGCCGCCCGCCCCGGCTCTGACTGACCGCGTTACTCCC
ACAGGTGAGCGGGCGGGACGGCCCTTCTCCTCCGGGCTGTAATTAGCGCTTGGTTTAATGACGGCTTGTT
TCTTTTCTGTGGCTGCGTGAAAGCCTTGAGGGGCTCCGGGAGGGCCCTTTGTGCGGGGGGAGCGGCTCGG
GGGGTGCGTGCGTGTGTGTGTGCGTGGGGAGCGCCGCGTGCGGCTCCGCGCTGCCCGGCGGCTGTGAGCG
CTGCGGGCGCGGCGCGGGGCTTTTTGCGCTCCGCAGTGTGCGCGAGGGGAGCGCGGCCGGGGGCGGTGCC
CCGCGGTGCGGGGGGGGCTGCGAGGGGAACAAAGGCTGCGTGCGGGGTGTGTGCGTGGGGGGGTGAGCAG
GGGGTGTGGGCGCGTCGGTCGGGCTGCAACCCCCCCTGCACCCCCCTCCCCGAGTTGCTGAGCACGGCCC
GGCTTCGGGTGCGGGGCTCCGTACGGGGCGTGGCGCGGGGCTCGCCGTGCCGGGCGGGGGGTGGCGGCAG
GTGGGGGTGCCGGGCGGGGCGGGGCCGCCTCGGGCCGGGGAGGGCTCGGGGGAGGGGCGCGGCGGCCCCC
GGAGCGCCGGCGGCTGTCGAGGCGCGGCGAGCCGCAGCCATTGCCTTTTATGGTAATCGTGCGAGAGGGC
GCAGGGACTTCCTTTGTCCCAAATCTGTGCGGAGCCGAAATCTGGGAGGCGCCGCCGCACCCCCTCTAGC
GGGCGCGGGGCGAAGCGGTGCGGCGCCGGCAGGAAGGAAATGGGCGGGGAGGGCCTTCGTGCGTCGCCGC
GCCGCCGTCCCCTTCTCCCTCTCCAGCCTCGGGGCTGTCCGCGGGGGGACGGCTGCCTTCGGGGGGGACG
GGGCAGGGCGGGGTTCGGCTTCTGGCGTGTGACCGGCGGCTCTAGAGCCTCTGCTAACCATGTTCATGCC
TTCTTCTTTTTCCTACAGCTCCTGGGCAACGTGCTGGTTATTGTGCTGTCTCATCATTTTGGCAAAGAAT
CTAGATACCCTCGTAAAGGTCTAGAGCTAGAGGATCGAACCCTTGCCACCATGGACAAGAAGTACTCCAT
TGGGCTCGATATCGGCACAAACAGCGTCGGCTGGGCCGTCATTACGGACGAGTACAAGGTGCCGAGCAAA
AAATTCAAAGTTCTGGGCAATACCGATCGCCACAGCATAAAGAAGAACCTCATTGGCGCCCTCCTGTTCG
ACTCCGGGGAGACGGCCGAAGCCACGCGGCTCAAAAGAACAGCACGGCGCAGATATACCCGCAGAAAGAA
TCGGATCTGCTACCTGCAGGAGATCTTTAGTAATGAGATGGCTAAGGTGGATGACTCTTTCTTCCATAGG
CTGGAGGAGTCCTTTTTGGTGGAGGAGGATAAAAAGCACGAGCGCCACCCAATCTTTGGCAATATCGTGG
ACGAGGTGGCGTACCATGAAAAGTACCCAACCATATATCATCTGAGGAAGAAGCTTGTAGACAGTACTGA
TAAGGCTGACTTGCGGTTGATCTATCTCGCGCTGGCGCATATGATCAAATTTCGGGGACACTTCCTCATC
GAGGGGGACCTGAACCCAGACAACAGCGATGTCGACAAACTCTTTATCCAACTGGTTCAGACTTACAATC
AGCTTTTCGAAGAGAACCCGATCAACGCATCCGGAGTTGACGCCAAAGCAATCCTGAGCGCTAGGCTGTC
CAAATCCCGGCGGCTCGAAAACCTCATCGCACAGCTCCCTGGGGAGAAGAAGAACGGCCTGTTTGGTAAT
CTTATCGCCCTGTCACTCGGGCTGACCCCCAACTTTAAATCTAACTTCGACCTGGCCGAAGATGCCAAGC
TTCAACTGAGCAAAGACACCTACGATGATGATCTCGACAATCTGCTGGCCCAGATCGGCGACCAGTACGC
AGACCTTTTTTTAGCGGCAAAGAACCTGTCAGACGCCATTCTGCTGAGTGATATTCTGCGAGTGAACACG
GAGATCACCAAAGCTCCGCTGAGCGCTAGTATGATCAAGCGCTATGATGAGCACCACCAAGACTTGACTT
TGCTGAAGGCCCTTGTCAGACAGCAACTGCCTGAGAAGTACAAGGAAATTTTCTTCGATCAGTCTAAAAA
TGGCTACGCCGGATACATTGACGGCGGAGCAAGCCAGGAGGAATTTTACAAATTTATTAAGCCCATCTTG
GAAAAAATGGACGGCACCGAGGAGCTGCTGGTAAAGCTTAACAGAGAAGATCTGTTGCGCAAACAGCGCA
CTTTCGACAATGGAAGCATCCCCCACCAGATTCACCTGGGCGAACTGCACGCTATCCTCAGGCGGCAAGA
GGATTTCTACCCCTTTTTGAAAGATAACAGGGAAAAGATTGAGAAAATCCTCACATTTCGGATACCCTAC
TATGTAGGCCCCCTCGCCCGGGGAAATTCCAGATTCGCGTGGATGACTCGCAAATCAGAAGAGACCATCA
CTCCCTGGAACTTCGAGGAAGTCGTGGATAAGGGGGCCTCTGCCCAGTCCTTCATCGAAAGGATGACTAA
CTTTGATAAAAATCTGCCTAACGAAAAGGTGCTTCCTAAACACTCTCTGCTGTACGAGTACTTCACAGTT
TATAACGAGCTCACCAAGGTCAAATACGTCACAGAAGGGATGAGAAAGCCAGCATTCCTGTCTGGAGAGC
AGAAGAAAGCTATCGTGGACCTCCTCTTCAAGACGAACCGGAAAGTTACCGTGAAACAGCTCAAAGAAGA
CTATTTCAAAAAGATTGAATGTTTCGACTCTGTTGAAATCAGCGGAGTGGAGGATCGCTTCAACGCATCC
CTGGGAACGTATCACGATCTCCTGAAAATCATTAAAGACAAGGACTTCCTGGACAATGAGGAGAACGAGG
ACATTCTTGAGGACATTGTCCTCACCCTTACGTTGTTTGAAGATAGGGAGATGATTGAAGAACGCTTGAA
AACTTACGCTCATCTCTTCGACGACAAAGTCATGAAACAGCTCAAGAGGCGCCGATATACAGGATGGGGG
CGGCTGTCAAGAAAACTGATCAATGGGATCCGAGACAAGCAGAGTGGAAAGACAATCCTGGATTTTCTTA
AGTCCGATGGATTTGCCAACCGGAACTTCATGCAGTTGATCCATGATGACTCTCTCACCTTTAAGGAGGA
CATCCAGAAAGCACAAGTTTCTGGCCAGGGGGACAGTCTTCACGAGCACATCGCTAATCTTGCAGGTAGC
CCAGCTATCAAAAAGGGAATACTGCAGACCGTTAAGGTCGTGGATGAACTCGTCAAAGTAATGGGAAGGC
ATAAGCCCGAGAATATCGTTATCGAGATGGCCCGAGAGAACCAAACTACCCAGAAGGGACAGAAGAACAG
TAGGGAAAGGATGAAGAGGATTGAAGAGGGTATAAAAGAACTGGGGTCCCAAATCCTTAAGGAACACCCA
GTTGAAAACACCCAGCTTCAGAATGAGAAGCTCTACCTGTACTACCTGCAGAACGGCAGGGACATGTACG
TGGATCAGGAACTGGACATCAATCGGCTCTCCGACTACGACGTGGATCATATCGTGCCCCAGTCTTTTCT
CAAAGATGATTCTATTGATAATAAAGTGTTGACAAGATCCGATAAAAATAGAGGGAAGAGTGATAACGTC
CCCTCAGAAGAAGTTGTCAAGAAAATGAAAAATTATTGGCGGCAGCTGCTGAACGCCAAACTGATCACAC
AACGGAAGTTCGATAATCTGACTAAGGCTGAACGAGGTGGCCTGTCTGAGTTGGATAAAGCCGGCTTCAT
CAAAAGGCAGCTTGTTGAGACACGCCAGATCACCAAGCACGTGGCCCAAATTCTCGATTCACGCATGAAC
ACCAAGTACGATGAAAATGACAAACTGATTCGAGAGGTGAAAGTTATTACTCTGAAGTCTAAGCTGGTCT
CAGATTTCAGAAAGGACTTTCAGTTTTATAAGGTGAGAGAGATCAACAATTACCACCATGCGCATGATGC
CTACCTGAATGCAGTGGTAGGCACTGCACTTATCAAAAAATATCCCAAGCTTGAATCTGAATTTGTTTAC
GGAGACTATAAAGTGTACGATGTTAGGAAAATGATCGCAAAGTCTGAGCAGGAAATAGGCAAGGCCACCG
CTAAGTACTTCTTTTACAGCAATATTATGAATTTTTTCAAGACCGAGATTACACTGGCCAATGGAGAGAT
TCGGAAGCGACCACTTATCGAAACAAACGGAGAAACAGGAGAAATCGTGTGGGACAAGGGTAGGGATTTC
GCGACAGTCCGGAAGGTCCTGTCCATGCCGCAGGTGAACATCGTTAAAAAGACCGAAGTACAGACCGGAG
GCTTCTCCAAGGAAAGTATCCTCCCGAAAAGGAACAGCGACAAGCTGATCGCACGCAAAAAAGATTGGGA
CCCCAAGAAATACGGCGGATTCGATTCTCCTACAGTCGCTTACAGTGTACTGGTTGTGGCCAAAGTGGAG
AAAGGGAAGTCTAAAAAACTCAAAAGCGTCAAGGAACTGCTGGGCATCACAATCATGGAGCGATCAAGCT
TCGAAAAAAACCCCATCGACTTTCTCGAGGCGAAAGGATATAAAGAGGTCAAAAAAGACCTCATCATTAA
GCTTCCCAAGTACTCTCTCTTTGAGCTTGAAAACGGCCGGAAACGAATGCTCGCTAGTGCGGGCGAGCTG
CAGAAAGGTAACGAGCTGGCACTGCCCTCTAAATACGTTAATTTCTTGTATCTGGCCAGCCACTATGAAA
AGCTCAAAGGGTCTCCCGAAGATAATGAGCAGAAGCAGCTGTTCGTGGAACAACACAAACACTACCTTGA
TGAGATCATCGAGCAAATAAGCGAATTCTCCAAAAGAGTGATCCTCGCCGACGCTAACCTCGATAAGGTG
CTTTCTGCTTACAATAAGCACAGGGATAAGCCCATCAGGGAGCAGGCAGAAAACATTATCCACTTGTTTA
CTCTGACCAACTTGGGCGCGCCTGCAGCCTTCAAGTACTTCGACACCACCATAGACAGAAAGCGGTACAC
CTCTACAAAGGAGGTCCTGGACGCCACACTGATTCATCAGTCAATTACGGGGCTCTATGAAACAAGAATC
GACCTCTCTCAGCTCGGTGGAGACAGCAGGGCTGACCCCAAGAAGAAGAGGAAGGTGTCGCCAGGGATCC
GTCGACTTGACGCGTTAATATCAACAAGTTTGTACAAAAAAGCAGGCTACAAAGAGGCCAGCGGTTCCGG
ACGGGCTGACGCATTGGACGATTTTGATCTGGATATGCTGGGAAGTGACGCCCTCGATGATTTTGACCTT
GACATGCTTGGTTCGGATGCCCTTGATGACTTTGACCTCGACATGCTCGGCAGTGACGCCCTTGATGATT
TCGACCTGGACATGCTGATTAACTCTAGAAGTTCCGGATCTCCGAAAAAGAAACGCAAAGTTGGTAGCCA
GTACCTGCCCGACACCGACGACCGGCACCGGATCGAGGAAAAGCGGAAGCGGACCTACGAGACATTCAAG
AGCATCATGAAGAAGTCCCCCTTCAGCGGCCCCACCGACCCTAGACCTCCACCTAGAAGAATCGCCGTGC
CCAGCAGATCCAGCGCCAGCGTGCCAAAACCTGCCCCCCAGCCTTACCCCTTCACCAGCAGCCTGAGCAC
CATCAACTACGACGAGTTCCCTACCATGGTGTTCCCCAGCGGCCAGATCTCTCAGGCCTCTGCTCTGGCT
CCAGCCCCTCCTCAGGTGCTGCCTCAGGCTCCTGCTCCTGCACCAGCTCCAGCCATGGTGTCTGCACTGG
CTCAGGCACCAGCACCCGTGCCTGTGCTGGCTCCTGGACCTCCACAGGCTGTGGCTCCACCAGCCCCTAA
ACCTACACAGGCCGGCGAGGGCACACTGTCTGAAGCTCTGCTGCAGCTGCAGTTCGACGACGAGGATCTG
GGAGCCCTGCTGGGAAACAGCACCGATCCTGCCGTGTTCACCGACCTGGCCAGCGTGGACAACAGCGAGT
TCCAGCAGCTGCTGAACCAGGGCATCCCTGTGGCCCCTCACACCACCGAGCCCATGCTGATGGAATACCC
CGAGGCCATCACCCGGCTCGTGACAGGCGCTCAGAGGCCTCCTGATCCAGCTCCTGCCCCTCTGGGAGCA
CCAGGCCTGCCTAATGGACTGCTGTCTGGCGACGAGGACTTCAGCTCTATCGCCGATATGGATTTCTCAG
CCTTGCTGGGCTCTGGCAGCGGCAGCCGGGATTCCAGGGAAGGGATGTTTTTGCCGAAGCCTGAGGCCGG
CTCCGCTATTAGTGACGTGTTTGAGGGCCGCGAGGTGTGCCAGCCAAAACGAATCCGGCCATTTCATCCT
CCAGGAAGTCCATGGGCCAACCGCCCACTCCCCGCCAGCCTCGCACCAACACCAACCGGTCCAGTACATG
AGCCAGTCGGGTCACTGACCCCGGCACCAGTCCCTCAGCCACTGGATCCAGCGCCCGCAGTGACTCCCGA
GGCCAGTCACCTGTTGGAGGATCCCGATGAAGAGACGAGCCAGGCTGTCAAAGCCCTTCGGGAGATGGCC
GATACTGTGATTCCCCAGAAGGAAGAGGCTGCAATCTGTGGCCAAATGGACCTTTCCCATCCGCCCCCAA
GGGGCCATCTGGATGAGCTGACAACCACACTTGAGTCCATGACCGAGGATCTGAACCTGGACTCACCCCT
GACCCCGGAATTGAACGAGATTCTGGATACCTTCCTGAACGACGAGTGCCTCTTGCATGCCATGCATATC
AGCACAGGACTGTCCATCTTCGACACATCTCTGTTTTGAGTTTAAACGGGGGAGGCTAACTGAAACACGG
AAGGAGACAATACCGGAAGGAACCCGCGCTATGACGGCAATAAAAAGACAGAATAAAACGCACGGGTGTT
GGGTCGTTTGTTCATAAACGCGGGGTTCGGTCCCAGGGCTGGCACTCTGTCGATACCCCACCGAGACCCC
ATTGGGGCCAATACGCCCGCGTTTCTTCCTTTTCCCCACCCCACCCCCCAAGTTCGGGTGAAGGCCCAGG
GCTCGCAGCCAACGTCGGGGCGGCAGGCCCTGCCATAGCAGATCTGCGAAATCGGATCCGCGGCCGCACT
GATTCTAGCTGCAGAGGCTCCGGTGCCCGTCAGTGGGCAGAGCGCACATCGCCCACAGTCCCCGAGAAGT
TGGGGGGAGGGGTCGGCAATTGAACCGGTGCCTAGAGAAGGTGGCGCGGGGTAAACTGGGAAAGTGATGT
CGTGTACTGGCTCCGCCTTTTTCCCGAGGGTGGGGGAGAACCGTATATAAGTGCAGTAGTCGCCGTGAAC
GTTCTTTTTCGCAACGGGTTTGCCGCCAGAACACAGGATCCTCGAGCCACCATGGCGGAAGGATCCGTCG
CCAGGCAGCCTGACCTCTTGACCTGCGACGATGAGCCGATCCATATCCCCGGTGCCATCCAACCGCATGG
ACTGCTGCTCGCCCTCGCCGCCGACATGACGATCGTTGCCGGCAGCGACAACCTTCCCGAACTCACCGGA
CTGGCGATCGGCGCCCTGATCGGCCGCTCTGCGGCCGATGTCTTCGACTCGGAAACGCACAACCGTCTGA
CGATCGCCTTGGCCGAGCCCGGGGCGGCCGTCGGAGCACCGATCACTGTCGGCTTCACGATGCGAAAGGA
CGCAGGCTTCATCGGCTCCTGGCATCGCCATGATCAGCTCATCTTCCTCGAGCTCGAGCCTCCCCAGCGG
GACGTCGCCGAGCCGCAGGCGTTCTTCCGCCGCACCAACAGCGCCATCCGCCGCCTGCAGGCCGCCGAAA
CCTTGGAAAGCGCCTGCGCCGCCGCGGCGCAAGAGGTGCGGAAGATTACCGGCTTCGATCGGGTGATGAT
CTATCGCTTCGCCTCCGACTCCAGCGGCGAAGTGATCGCAGAGGATCGGTGCGCCGAGGTCGAGTCAAAA
CTAGGCCTGCACTATCCTGCCTCAACCGTGCCGGCGCAGGCCCGTCGGCTCTATACCATCAACCCGGTAC
GGATCATTCCCGATATCAATTATCGGCCGGTGCCGGTCACCCCAGACCTCAATCCGGTCACCGGGCGGCC
GATTGATCTTAGCTTCGCCATCCTGCGCAGCGTATCGCCCGTCCATCTGGAGTTCATGCGCAACATAGGC
ATGCACGGCACGATGTCGATCTCGATTTTGCGCGGCGAGCGACTGTGGGGATTGATCGTTTGCCATCACC
GAACGCCGTACTACGTCGATCTCGATGGCCGCCAAGCCTGCGAGCTAGTCGCCCAGGTTCTGGCCTGGCA
GATCGGCGTGATGGAAGAGTGAGTTAACTTGTTTATTGCAGCTTATAATGGTTACAAATAAAGCAATAGC
ATCACAAATTTCACAAATAAAGCATTTTTTTCACTGCATTCTAGTTGTGGTTTGTCCAAACTCATCAATG
TATCTTATCATGTCTGGAATTGACTCAAATGATGTCAATTAGTCTATCAGAAGCTCATCTGGTCTCCCTT
CCGGGGGACAAGACATCCCTGTTTAATATTTAAACAGCAGTGTTCCCAAACTGGGTTCTTATATCCCTTG
CTCTGGTCAACCAGGTTGCAGGGTTTCCTGTCCTCACAGGAACGAAGTCCCTAAAGAAACAGTGGCAGCC
AGGTTTAGCCCCGGAATTGACTGGATTCCTTTTTTAGGGCCCATTGGTATGGCTTTTTCCCCGTATCCCC
CCAGGTGTCTGCAGGCTCAAAGAGCAGCGAGAAGCGTTCAGAGGAAAGCGATCCCGTGCCACCTTCCCCG
TGCCCGGGCTGTCCCCGCACGCTGCCGGCTCGGGGATGCGGGGGGAGCGCCGGACCGGAGCGGAGCCCCG
GGCGGCTCGCTGCTGCCCCCTAGCGGGGGAGGGACGTAATTACATCCCTGGGGGCTTTGGGGGGGGGCTG
TCCCTGATATCTATAACAAGAAAATATATATATAATAAGTTATCACGTAAGTAGAACATGAAATAACAAT
ATAATTATCGTATGAGTTAAATCTTAAAAGTCACGTAAAAGATAATCATGCGTCATTTTGACTCACGCGG
TCGTTATAGTTCAAAATCAGTGACACTTACCGCATTGACAAGCACGCCTCACGGGAGCTCCAAGCGGCGA
CTGAGATGTCCTAAATGCACAGCGACGGATTCGCGCTATTTAGAAAGAGAGAGCAATATTTCAAGAATGC
ATGCGTCAATTTTACGCAGACTATCTTTCTAGGGTTAATCTAGCTGCATCAGGATCATATCGTCGGGTCT
TTTTTCCGGCTCAGTCATCGCCCAAGCTGGCGCTATCTGGGCATCGGGGAGGAAGAAGCCCGTGCCTTTT
CCCGCGAGGTTGAAGCGGCATGGAAAGAGTTTGCCGAGGATGACTGCTGCTGCATTGACGTTGAGCGAAA
ACGCACGTTTACCATGATGATTCGGGAAGGTGTGGCCATGCACGCCTTTAACGGTGAACTGTTCGTTCAG
GCCACCTGGGATACCAGTTCGTCGCGGCTTTTCCGGACACAGTTCCGGATGGTCAGCCCGAAGCGCATCA
GCAACCCGAACAATACCGGCGACAGCCGGAACTGCCGTGCCGGTGTGCAGATTAATGACAGCGGTGCGGC
GCTGGGATATTACGTCAGCGAGGACGGGTATCCTGGCTGGATGCCGCAGAAATGGACATGGATACCCCGT
GAGTTACCCGGCGGGCGCGCTTGGCGTAATCATGGTCATAGCTGTTTCCTGTGTGAAATTGTTATCCGCT
CACAATTCCACACAACATACGAGCCGGAAGCATAAAGTGTAAAGCCTGGGGTGCCTAATGAGTGAGCTAA
CTCACATTAATTGCGTTGCGCTCACTGCCCGCTTTCCAGTCGGGAAACCTGTCGTGCCAGCTGCATTAAT
GAATCGGCCAACGCGCGGGGAGAGGCGGTTTGCGTATTGGGCGCTCTTCCGCTTCCTCGCTCACTGACTC
GCTGCGCTCGGTCGTTCGGCTGCGGCGAGCGGTATCAGCTCACTCAAAGGCGGTAATACGGTTATCCACA
GAATCAGGGGATAACGCAGGAAAGAACATGTGAGCAAAAGGCCAGCAAAAGGCCAGGAACCGTAAAAAGG
CCGCGTTGCTGGCGTTTTTCCATAGGCTCCGCCCCCCTGACGAGCATCACAAAAATCGACGCTCAAGTCA
GAGGTGGCGAAACCCGACAGGACTATAAAGATACCAGGCGTTTCCCCCTGGAAGCTCCCTCGTGCGCTCT
CCTGTTCCGACCCTGCCGCTTACCGGATACCTGTCCGCCTTTCTCCCTTCGGGAAGCGTGGCGCTTTCTC
ATAGCTCACGCTGTAGGTATCTCAGTTCGGTGTAGGTCGTTCGCTCCAAGCTGGGCTGTGTGCACGAACC
CCCCGTTCAGCCCGACCGCTGCGCCTTATCCGGTAACTATCGTCTTGAGTCCAACCCGGTAAGACACGAC
TTATCGCCACTGGCAGCAGCCACTGGTAACAGGATTAGCAGAGCGAGGTATGTAGGCGGTGCTACAGAGT
TCTTGAAGTGGTGGCCTAACTACGGCTACACTAGAAGAACAGTATTTGGTATCTGCGCTCTGCTGAAGCC
AGTTACCTTCGGAAAAAGAGTTGGTAGCTCTTGATCCGGCAAACAAACCACCGCTGGTAGCGGTGGTTTT
TTTGTTTGCAAGCAGCAGATTACGCGCAGAAAAAAAGGATCTCAAGAAGATCCTTTGATCTTTTCTACGG
GGTCTGACGCTCAGTGGAACGAAAACTCACGTTAAGGGATTTTGGTCATGAGATTATCAAAAAGGATCTT
CACCTAGATCCTTTTAAATTAAAAATGAAGTTTTAAATCAATCTAAAGTATATATGAGTAAACTTGGTCT
GACAGTTACCAATGCTTAATCAGTGAGGCACCTATCTCAGCGATCTGTCTATTTCGTTCATCCATAGTTG
CCTGACTCCCCGTCGTGTAGATAACTACGATACGGGAGGGCTTACCATCTGGCCCCAGTGCTGCAATGAT
ACCGCGAGACCCACGCTCACCGGCTCCAGATTTATCAGCAATAAACCAGCCAGCCGGAAGGGCCGAGCGC
AGAAGTGGTCCTGCAACTTTATCCGCCTCCATCCAGTCTATTAATTGTTGCCGGGAAGCTAGAGTAAGTA
GTTCGCCAGTTAATAGTTTGCGCAACGTTGTTGCCATTGCTACAGGCATCGTGGTGTCACGCTCGTCGTT
TGGTATGGCTTCATTCAGCTCCGGTTCCCAACGATCAAGGCGAGTTACATGATCCCCCATGTTGTGCAAA
AAAGCGGTTAGCTCCTTCGGTCCTCCGATCGTTGTCAGAAGTAAGTTGGCCGCAGTGTTATCACTCATGG
TTATGGCAGCACTGCATAATTCTCTTACTGTCATGCCATCCGTAAGATGCTTTTCTGTGACTGGTGAGTA
CTCAACCAAGTCATTCTGAGAATAGTGTATGCGGCGACCGAGTTGCTCTTGCCCGGCGTCAATACGGGAT
AATACCGCGCCACATAGCAGAACTTTAAAAGTGCTCATCATTGGAAAACGTTCTTCGGGGCGAAAACTCT
CAAGGATCTTACCGCTGTTGAGATCCAGTTCGATGTAACCCACTCGTGCACCCAACTGATCTTCAGCATC
TTTTACTTTCACCAGCGTTTCTGGGTGAGCAAAAACAGGAAGGCAAAATGCCGCAAAAAAGGGAATAAGG
GCGACACGGAAATGTTGAATACTCATACTCTTCCTTTTTCAATATTATTGAAGCATTTATCAGGGTTATT
GTCTCATGAGCGGATACATATTTGAATGTATTTAGAAAAATAAACAAATAGGGGTTCCGCGCACATTTCC
CCGAAAAGTGCCACCTAAATTGTAAGCGTTAATATTTTGTTAAAATTCGCGTTAAATTTTTGTTAAATCA
GCTCATTTTTTAACCAATAGGCCGAAATCGGCAAAATCCCTTATAAATCAAAAGAATAGACCGAGATAGG
GT
[37 nt withheld, positions 12253-12289]
AAAGAACGTGGACTCCAACGTCAAAGG
[49 nt withheld, positions 12317-12365]
T
[91 nt withheld, positions 12367-12457]
G
[124 nt withheld, positions 12459-12582]
CCCATTCGCCATTCAGGCTGCGCAACTGTTGGGAAGGGCGATCGGTGCGGGCCTCTTCGCTATTACGCCA
GCTGGCGAAAGGGGGATGTGCTGCAAGGCGATTAAGTTGGGTAACGCCAGGGTTTTCCCAGTCACGACGT
TGTAAAACGACGGCCAGTGAGCGCGCCTCGTTCATTCACGTTTTTGAACCCGTGGAGGACGGGCAGACTC
GCGGTGCAAATGTGTTTTACAGCGTGATGGAGCAGATGAAGATGCTCGACACGCTGCAGAACACGCAGCT
AGATTAACCCTAGAAAGATAATCATATTGTGACGTACGTTAAAGATAATCATGTGTAAAATTGACGCATG
TGTTTTATCGGTCTGTATATCGAGGTTTATTTATTAATTTGAATAGATATTAAGTTTTATTATATTTACA
CTTACATACTAATAATAAATTCAACAAACAATTTATTTATGTTTATTTATTTATTAAAAAAAACAAAAAC
TCAAAATTTCTTCTATAAAGTAACAAAACTTTTATGAGGGACAGCCCCCCCCCAAAGCCCCCAGGGATGT
AATTACGTCCCTCCCCCGCTAGGGGGCAGCAGCGAGCCGCCCGGGGCTCCGCTCCGGTCCGGCGCTCCCC
CCGCATCCCCGAGCCGGCAGCGTGCGGGGACAGCCCGGGCACGGGGAAGGTGGCACGGGATCGCTTTCCT
CTGAACGCTTCTCGCTGCTCTTTGAGCCTGCAGACACCTGGGGGGATACGGGGAAAAGGCCTCCACGGCC
GACATTGATTATTGACTAGTTATTAATAGTAATCAATTACGGGGTCATTAGTTCATAGCCCATATATGGA
GTTCCGCGTTACATAACTTACGGTAAATGGCCCGCCTGGCTGACCGCCCAACGACCCCCGCCCATTGACG
TCAATAATGACGTATGTTCCCATAGTAACGCCAATAGGGACTTTCCATTGACGTCAATGGGTGGAGTATT
TACGGTAAACTGCCCACTTGGCAGTACATCAAGTGTATCATATGCCAAGTACGCCCCCTATTGACGTCAA
TGACGGTAAATGGCCCGCCTGGCATTATGCCCAGTACATGACCTTATGGGACTTTCCTACTTGGCAGTAC
ATCTACGTATTAGTCATCGCTATTACCATGGTCGAGGTGAGCCCCACGTTCTGCTTCACTCTCCCCATCT
CCCCCCCCTCCCCACCCCCAATTTTGTATTTATTTATTTTTTAATTATTTTGTGCAGCGATGGGGGCGGG
GG
Features (pLannotate 1.2.2; 24 found; start..end, strand, type, name):
      1..121     +  promoter       chicken β-actin promoter (fragment): contains a 21-bp deletion relative to the standard chicken β-actin promoter
    122..1138    +  intron         chimeric intron: chimera between introns from chicken β-actin and rabbit β-globin
   1241..5344    +  CDS            cas9: CAS9_STRP1 - Also known as csn1 From Streptococcus pyogenes serotype M1.
   5414..5438    +  protein_bind   attB1: mutant version of attB; recombination site for the Gateway® BP reaction BP Clonase™
   5669..6448    +  CDS            RELA (fragment): TF65_HUMAN - Also known as NFKB3. Experimental evidence at protein level: Swiss-Prot protein existence level 1. NF-kappa-B is a pleiotropic transcription factor present in almost all cell types and is the endpoint of a series of signal transduction events that are initiated by a vast array of stimuli related to many biological processes such as inflammation, immunity, differentiation, cell growth, tumorigenesis and apoptosis. NF-kappa-B is a homo- or heterodimeric complex formed by the Rel-like domain- containing proteins RELA/p65, RELB, NFKB1/p105, NFKB1/p50, REL and NFKB2/p52. The heterodime
   6467..7036    +  CDS            Rta AD: transcriptional activation domain from the human herpesvirus 4 (Epstein-Barr virus) replication and transcription activator Rta/BRLF1 (Hardwick et al., 1992; Chavez et al., 2015)
   7105..7153    +  polyA_signal   HSV TK poly(A) signal: herpes simplex virus thymidine kinase polyadenylation signal (Cole and Stacy, 1985)
   7385..7596    +  promoter       EF-1α core promoter: core promoter for human elongation factor EF-1α
   7612..8562    +  CDS            iRFP713: phytochrome-based near-infrared fluorescent protein, originally termed iRFP (Filonov et al., 2011) name was changed to iRFP713 (Shcherbakova and Verkhusha, 2013)
   8566..8687    +  polyA_signal   SV40 poly(A) signal: SV40 polyadenylation signal
   8705..8797    +  ncRNA          G-CSF SLDE: Accession: RF00183 - G-CSF factor stem-loop destabilising element (SLDE)
   9494..9961    +  CDS            B (fragment): PORTL_LAMBD - Experimental evidence at protein level: Swiss-Prot protein existence level 1. Forms the portal vertex of the capsid (PubMed:6228056, PubMed:6232391). This portal plays critical roles in head assembly, genome packaging, neck/tail attachment, and genome ejection (Probable). The portal protein multimerizes as a single ring-shaped homododecamer arranged around a central channel (PubMed:6232391). Binds to the terminase subunits to form the packaging machine (PubMed:7799432). From Escherichia phage lambda (Bacteriophage lambda).
   9997..10019   -  protein_bind   lac operator (fragment): The lac repressor binds to the lac operator to inhibit transcription in E. coli. This inhibition can be relieved by adding lactose or isopropyl-β-D-thiogalactopyranoside (IPTG). lac repressor encoded by lacI
  10023..10053   -  promoter       lac promoter: promoter for the E. coli lac operon
  10068..10089   -  protein_bind   CAP binding site: CAP binding activates transcription in the presence of cAMP. E. coli catabolite activator protein
  10102..10194   -  CDS            lacI (fragment): lac repressor; lacI; The lac repressor binds to the lac operator to inhibit transcription in E. coli. This inhibition can be relieved by adding lactose or isopropyl-β-D-thiogalactopyranoside (IPTG).
  10377..10965   -  rep_origin     ori: high-copy-number ColE1/pMB1/pBR322/pUC origin of replication
  11136..11996   -  CDS            AmpR: β-lactamase; bla; confers resistance to ampicillin, carbenicillin, and related antibiotics
  11997..12101   -  promoter       AmpR promoter: bla
  12154..12582   -  rep_origin     f1 ori (sequence partly withheld): f1 bacteriophage origin of replication; arrow indicates direction of (+) strand synthesis
  12587..12742   -  CDS            lacZα (fragment): LacZα fragment of β-galactosidase; lacZ fragment
  12744..12863   +  CDS            B (fragment): PORTL_LAMBD - Experimental evidence at protein level: Swiss-Prot protein existence level 1. Forms the portal vertex of the capsid (PubMed:6228056, PubMed:6232391). This portal plays critical roles in head assembly, genome packaging, neck/tail attachment, and genome ejection (Probable). The portal protein multimerizes as a single ring-shaped homododecamer arranged around a central channel (PubMed:6232391). Binds to the terminase subunits to form the packaging machine (PubMed:7799432). From Escherichia phage lambda (Bacteriophage lambda).
  13353..13732   +  enhancer       CMV enhancer: human cytomegalovirus immediate early enhancer
  13734..8       +  promoter       chicken β-actin promoter (fragment) (across the origin): contains a 21-bp deletion relative to the standard chicken β-actin promoter
