[The description below was written by a language model from this plasmid's Addgene catalogue record and pLannotate feature annotations shown in this document.]
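Description:
NAX_CAGGS_CAS9_VPR_iRFP713 is a PiggyBac-compatible mammalian expression plasmid built on the pB-CAGGS backbone for delivering a Cas9-VPR fusion used in CRISPR-based cell engineering. In bacteria it is maintained through a high-copy ColE1/pUC-type origin and selected with ampicillin via the β-lactamase gene. An f1 origin and remnants of a lac promoter/operator, lacZα and lacI reflect the cloning-vector ancestry. The annotation does not call out the PiggyBac terminal repeats themselves, so their positions cannot be stated from the feature table. Short matches to a lambda phage portal gene flank the mammalian cassettes and appear to be incidental or stuffer sequence. The sequence record is labelled a partial NGS result.

The main payload is driven by the CAGGS promoter, composed of the CMV immediate-early enhancer, the chicken β-actin promoter and a chimeric β-actin/β-globin intron, which gives strong, broad expression in mammalian cells. It transcribes Streptococcus pyogenes Cas9 fused downstream to activation domains. The annotated ones are a fragment of human RELA (p65) and the Epstein-Barr virus Rta activation domain, and the VP64 portion implied by the VPR name is not separately annotated. A Gateway attB1 site lies between Cas9 and the activator module, and the transcript ends at an HSV TK polyadenylation signal. The record does not state whether the Cas9 is nuclease-active or catalytically dead.

A second cassette uses the EF-1α core promoter to express the near-infrared fluorescent protein iRFP713 with an SV40 polyadenylation signal. This is the listed selectable marker, allowing cells carrying the construct to be identified or sorted by fluorescence. With a PiggyBac transposase supplied separately, the construct is intended for stable genomic integration, typically for guide RNA-directed transcriptional activation.
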