Addgene plasmid #167892: NAX_CAGGS_CAS9_VPR_iRFP713
Purpose: PiggyBac compatible plasmid expressing Cas9-VPR
Depositing lab: Alejandro Chavez & Nan Cher Yeo. Depositing organization: Columbia University. Publication: Generation and application of a versatile CRISPR toolkit for mammalian cell engineering. Nghi Dang , Alissa Lance-Byrne, Angela Tung, Xiaoge Guo, Ryan J Cecchi, Joanna Buchthal, Alejandro Chavez, Nan Cher Yeo. Synthetic Biology, Volume 6, Issue 1, 2021 10.1093/synbio/ysab033.
Backbone
  Vector backbone: pB-CAGGS
  Vector type: CRISPR
  Selectable markers: iRFP713
Growth in bacteria
  Bacterial resistance: Ampicillin, 100 μg/mL
  Growth temperature: 30°C
  Growth strain: NEB Stable
  Copy number: High Copy
Gene/Insert
  Gene/Insert name: Cas9-VPR
  Species: Synthetic
  Cloning method: Gibson Cloning
Terms and licenses: Academic/Nonprofit Terms; Industry Terms: Not Available to Industry
How to cite: NAX_CAGGS_CAS9_VPR_iRFP713 was a gift from Alejandro Chavez & Nan Cher Yeo (Addgene plasmid # 167892 ; http://n2t.net/addgene:167892 ; RRID:Addgene_167892)
